Addgene plasmid #164913: pNTI733 pRPR1(TetO)-RPC31-sgRNA
Purpose: For yeast genomic integration of sgRNA against RPC31
Depositing lab: Nicholas Ingolia. Depositing organization: University of California, Berkeley. Publication: CiBER-seq dissects genetic networks by quantitative CRISPRi profiling of expression phenotypes. Muller R, Meacham ZA, Ferguson L, Ingolia NT. Science. 2020 Dec 11;370(6522). pii: 370/6522/eabb9662. doi: 10.1126/science.abb9662. PubMed 33303588.
Backbone
  Vector backbone: pCfB2189
  Backbone size w/o insert (bp): 6989
  Total vector size (bp): 7699
  Vector type: Yeast Expression, CRISPR
  Selectable markers: LEU2
Growth in bacteria
  Bacterial resistance: Ampicillin, 100 μg/mL
  Growth temperature: 30°C
  Growth strain: NEB Stable
  Copy number: Unknown
Gene/Insert
  Gene/Insert name: pRPR1(TetO)-RPC31-sgRNA
  gRNA/shRNA sequence: TTCTATAGGTTGCTGCGATG
  Promoter: RPR1
  Cloning method: Gibson Cloning
  Sequencing primers: 5′ tccgctctaaccgaaaaggaagg
Terms and licenses: Academic/Nonprofit Terms; Industry Terms: Not Available to Industry
How to cite: pNTI733 pRPR1(TetO)-RPC31-sgRNA was a gift from Nicholas Ingolia (Addgene plasmid # 164913 ; http://n2t.net/addgene:164913 ; RRID:Addgene_164913)
