[The description below was written by a language model from this plasmid's Addgene catalogue record and pLannotate feature annotations shown in this document.]
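Description:
pNTI733 pRPR1(TetO)-RPC31-sgRNA is a yeast integrating CRISPR plasmid built by Gibson cloning on the pCfB2189 backbone. It is intended to place a single guide RNA expression cassette targeting RPC31 into the Saccharomyces cerevisiae genome. In E. coli it is maintained through a high-copy ColE1/pUC-type origin and selected with ampicillin via the β-lactamase gene. No yeast replication origin is annotated, which fits its stated use as an integration vector. Yeast transformants are selected by leucine prototrophy through a LEU2 marker, which lies between two annotated loxP sites, so it could in principle be excised with Cre after integration. An annotated fragment of the yeast RLP7 coding region next to one loxP site may be part of a genomic homology arm, but the record does not name the integration locus.

The payload is a guide cassette driven by the RPR1 promoter, the RNA polymerase III promoter of the yeast RNase P RNA gene. The construct name indicates that it has been modified with a Tet operator, although no TetO element is separately annotated. Such a design would normally make guide transcription repressible by TetR and inducible with tetracycline analogues. The promoter is followed by the RPC31-targeting spacer, the Streptococcus pyogenes Cas9 guide scaffold and the RPR1 terminator. ADH1 and CYC1 terminators sit upstream as backbone elements, and the table also shows minimal FRT sites, rrnB terminator fragments and lacZα remnants.

No Cas9 or dCas9 gene is present, so the effector must be supplied by the host strain. The associated publication concerns CRISPR interference profiling of expression phenotypes, suggesting that the plasmid is used for knockdown of RPC31 in that setting.
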