Features (pLannotate 1.2.2; 21 found; start..end, strand, type, name):
   1328..1879    -  CDS            RLP7 (fragment): RLP7_YEAST - Also known as RPL7. Experimental evidence at protein level: Swiss-Prot protein existence level 1. Involved in the biogenesis of the 60S ribosomal subunit. May act as a specificity factor that binds precursor rRNAs and tethers the enzymes that carry out the early 5' to 3' exonucleolytic reactions that generate the mature rRNAs. From Saccharomyces cerevisiae (strain ATCC 204508 / S288c) (Baker's yeast).
   1862..1895    -  protein_bind   loxP: Cre-mediated recombination occurs in the 8-bp core sequence (GCATACAT). Cre recombinase
   1939..1957    -  promoter       T7 promoter: promoter for bacteriophage T7 RNA polymerase
   1965..2016    +  CDS            lacZα (fragment): LacZα fragment of β-galactosidase; lacZ fragment
   2646..2679    -  protein_bind   FRT (minimal): supports FLP-mediated excision but not integration (Turan and Bode, 2011) FLP recombinase from the Saccharomyces cerevisiae 2μ plasmid
   3149..3168    +  CDS            lacZα (fragment): LacZα fragment of β-galactosidase; lacZ fragment
   3193..3210    -  terminator     rrnB T2 terminator (fragment): transcription terminator T2 from the E. coli rrnB gene
   3435..4023    -  rep_origin     ori: high-copy-number ColE1/pMB1/pBR322/pUC origin of replication
   4145..5005    -  CDS            AmpR: β-lactamase; bla; confers resistance to ampicillin, carbenicillin, and related antibiotics
   5008..5104    -  promoter       AmpR promoter (fragment): bla
   5134..5158    -  CDS            KanR (fragment): aminoglycoside phosphotransferase; aph(3')-Ia; confers resistance to kanamycin
   5187..5302    +  ncRNA          5S rRNA: Accession: RF00001 - 5S ribosomal RNA
   5306..5346    +  terminator     rrnB T1 terminator (fragment): transcription terminator T1 from the E. coli rrnB gene
   5390..5423    +  protein_bind   FRT (minimal): supports FLP-mediated excision but not integration (Turan and Bode, 2011) FLP recombinase from the Saccharomyces cerevisiae 2μ plasmid
   6074..6239    -  terminator     ADH1 terminator: S. cerevisiae ADH1; transcription terminator for the S. cerevisiae alcohol dehydrogenase 1 (ADH1) gene
   6298..6487    +  terminator     CYC1 terminator: S. cerevisiae CYC1; transcription terminator for CYC1
   6548..6954    +  promoter       RPR1 promoter: RPR1; promoter for the S. cerevisiae RNase P RNA gene
   6975..7050    +  misc_RNA       gRNA scaffold: guide RNA scaffold for the Streptococcus pyogenes CRISPR/Cas9 system
   7063..7125    +  terminator     RPR1 terminator: transcription terminator for the S. cerevisiae RNase P RNA gene
   7242..7275    -  protein_bind   loxP: Cre-mediated recombination occurs in the 8-bp core sequence (GCATACAT). Cre recombinase
   7432..809     -  CDS            LEU2 (across the origin): LEU3_YEAST - Experimental evidence at protein level: Swiss-Prot protein existence level 1. Catalyzes the oxidation of 3-carboxy-2-hydroxy-4- methylpentanoate (3-isopropylmalate) to 3-carboxy-4-methyl-2- oxopentanoate. The product decarboxylates to 4-methyl-2 oxopentanoate. From Saccharomyces cerevisiae (strain ATCC 204508 / S288c) (Baker's yeast).
>Addgene plasmid #164913 | pNTI733 pRPR1(TetO)-RPC31-sgRNA | addgene full sequence | sequence record 324992 | Addgene NGS Result
AGGGAAGCTAGAGATGCAGAAGGTAATAAACCCAAAGAACCTGGAATAACAGAGGCTTCATCGGAGATAA
TATCACCAAACATGTTGTTGGTAATAACAACACCGTTTAGCTTAGTTGGTGATTTAACCAAAATCATAGC
AGCAGAGTCGATCAATTGGTGCTGAACAGTTAATTGTGGGAACTCAGTCTTGATGGTTTCTTCAACAGTC
TTTCTCCACAATCTGGAAGAGGCAAGCACGTTAGCCTTGTCAAGTGACCAGATTGGTAATGGTGGGTTTT
GTTGCAATGCCAAGAAAGCAGCCATTCTTGTAATTCTTTGAACTTCAGGAACACTGTATTTCTCAGAGTC
CCAAGCAACTCCGTCACCTTCATCTTCTTTTCTTTCACCAAAGTAGATACCACCAACCAATTCTCTAACG
ACGACGAAATCGGTACCCTTTGCATATTCAGGCTTCAAAGGAGAAAGATCTAGTAAAGAATCAGAAGCAA
AGTTACATGGTCTTAAGTTGGCGTATAGACCCAATTCCTTTCTGATCTTCAATAGACCTTGTTCTGGTCT
AACTGCGCCCGTACCCCATTTTGGACCACCAACAGCACCTAGTAAGACAGCATCGGCTTTCTTAGAGGCT
TCTAGAGCTTCATCTGGTAAAGGAGTGCCAGTGGCATCGATGGCAGCACCCCCGATCAAGTGATGTTGGA
AATTGAACTTAATTTCTGGACGGACTTCAGCAATGGCATTCAAGACCTTAATAGCTTCGTCAGTAACTTC
TTTACCGACGTGATCACCCGGTAGGACAACGATATTCTTAGACATGGTATAATCTGTGTAGTGTGGGATA
CTTTTTACTTCTTCAAATAGGTATCAACAATAAAAATAAATCGAAGCAAATGTAGGAATGCGTTAAAGCA
GATGTACTTACTTAGAGTACATAGATATATTTATATAATTCAATATATAAAAGTATATGAAGCATCTGAT
GTTGAACCTGTCATGACTCTAAACTGGAATGGGTAGTTATGCTTCTGAAGGTTTTCCGTTAGAAAATGAG
TGCAGGGATCAGGCCCGGAACCGGTTTTAGCCTGAAAGGAAAAGAAAAAAATGCGGTGATTACTAGCACG
TGACTGCGCTGAATTGGAATCCACCACAAGTACAGCGAATGGCAAGAGGGAAGGGGAATATATTGTGCCT
GGCGGTAGTCTGCTATATCAAATGTTAAACATAACTAAATGCAGTAGTGAATAGAGTAATGTATTTCTAC
ATATGTGGGTAGGGCCAATGGGAGCCCGATGTCTATTGTACAGATATTTTCCTTTTATAGTTAATCAATT
CAACTTGGAAATCATTGAGTCGATATCTACTTGGATAACTGGAGCCGTGGCAGCGTTTGAAATTTGACGA
GTCTCCTTGTTTTGTTCGCGCATTTTCAGTTTATTCAAACGGGAGATGGCACCGAATCCACTGACTTCTC
TGTTCAATTTGAATGGTAATAGGAAGAAAGTACATTTCGAGAAATTTTCGCCCAACGTCGAAATCTCATG
GATGATATCCTCGATACAAATGACACCTTCATCACCTAATTTCTCTTCAACGATATTGTTGTCATTCAAG
ATTATCTCTTTTGGTTCTTTATCTTCTGGCCTTTGCCACATTATTCTAGATCTCTTTTGGATTAAAGAAC
GGATAGATGCAAGTGAAGGTTGTCCGATAACAATATATGGTGATACAAGTTTCAACAATGGGTACACGTC
CTTGGTAAGTTTGATGAAAACACCAGTGTTCAACTCAACAAGTCTCAAAAGAGATAACACTTTGTAAGCC
TTTGCTGGGATCTTCACAGCGAGCTCTCGAGAACCCTTAATATAACTTCGTATAATGTATGCTATACGAA
GTTATTAGGTGATATCAGATCCACTAGTGGCCTATGCACCCAATTCGCCCTATAGTGAGTCGTATTACGC
GCGCTCACTGGCCGTCGTTTTACAACGTCGTGACTGGGAAAACCCTGGCGTTACCCCTGCAGGACTAGTG
CTGAGGCATTAATTGTGTCCGCGTTTCTAAGGCCACTTTTCAATGAAACGGATATTGATATGCTAGTAAA
AGGACGAGCTCAAGAGCGAAAATATAAGTAAAGAATTCGAGTGCACTTGTCTCCATGCAGCAAGATTTCA
TATGAGTCTTTTTTATCTTTTTACTTTTTACATTACACGATATGCACTTTATGAAAATTTAACGAGGTTG
GAAGCCGGATAATCAACCAAAATCAGGCACGAAGGCACACTCGTATATGCATGTTGTTGAAACTCTGTTA
CGCTGAACTAACAATCACACATGTAGAGGTCACCGGGAAAAGTTGCGACCCCATGGAAGGTCGATCTCTT
CGTTTGGCTTTGCTTGGCTGGCGGCATTGCGCTTCTTCGCTTATACCCGTCTCTTGACGCTCGAGCTCGT
TCATTGAGATACCTTTATTCTTGCACATTTTCTGGCTTTTTTCGCTACTCGGGTACATGTAATCATGCAC
ACAGAAGGTGCTGTAGGGTGAAAGTTCCTTTGTGCTGTCGTTTGTTTTTAATGCCAAACTTTCCGGTGAT
CAATAACCACCTCATTAAGACCTCAGCGCGGCCGCAAATTTAAATAAAATGAAGTGAAGTTCCTATACTT
TCTAGAGAATAGGAACTTCTATAGTGAGTCGAATAAGGGCGACACAAAATTTATTCTAAATGCATAATAA
ATACTGATAACATCTTATAGTTTGTATTATATTTTGTATTATCGTTGACATGTATAATTTTGATATCAAA
AACTGATTTTCCCTTTATTATTTTCGAGATTTATTTTCTTAATTCTCTTTAACAAACTAGAAATATTGTA
TATACAAAAAATCATAAATAATAGATGAATAGTTTAATTATAGGTGTTCATCAATCGAAAAAGCAACGTA
TCTTATTTAAAGTGCGTTGCTTTTTTCTCATTTATAAGGTTAAATAATTCTCATATATCAAGCAAAGTGA
CAGGCGCCCTTAAATATTCTGACAAATGCTCTTTCCCTAAACTCCCCCCATAAAAAAACCCGCCGAAGCG
GGTTTTTACGTTATTTGCGGATTAACGATTACTCGTTATCAGAACCGCCCAGGGGGCCCGAGCTTAAGAC
TGGCCGTCGTTTTACAACACAGAAAGAGTTTGTAGAAACGCAAAAAGGCCATCCGTCAGGGGCCTTCTGC
TTAGTTTGATGCCTGGCAGTTCCCTACTCTCGCCTTCCGCTTCCTCGCTCACTGACTCGCTGCGCTCGGT
CGTTCGGCTGCGGCGAGCGGTATCAGCTCACTCAAAGGCGGTAATACGGTTATCCACAGAATCAGGGGAT
AACGCAGGAAAGAACATGTGAGCAAAAGGCCAGCAAAAGGCCAGGAACCGTAAAAAGGCCGCGTTGCTGG
CGTTTTTCCATAGGCTCCGCCCCCCTGACGAGCATCACAAAAATCGACGCTCAAGTCAGAGGTGGCGAAA
CCCGACAGGACTATAAAGATACCAGGCGTTTCCCCCTGGAAGCTCCCTCGTGCGCTCTCCTGTTCCGACC
CTGCCGCTTACCGGATACCTGTCCGCCTTTCTCCCTTCGGGAAGCGTGGCGCTTTCTCATAGCTCACGCT
GTAGGTATCTCAGTTCGGTGTAGGTCGTTCGCTCCAAGCTGGGCTGTGTGCACGAACCCCCCGTTCAGCC
CGACCGCTGCGCCTTATCCGGTAACTATCGTCTTGAGTCCAACCCGGTAAGACACGACTTATCGCCACTG
GCAGCAGCCACTGGTAACAGGATTAGCAGAGCGAGGTATGTAGGCGGTGCTACAGAGTTCTTGAAGTGGT
GGGCTAACTACGGCTACACTAGAAGAACAGTATTTGGTATCTGCGCTCTGCTGAAGCCAGTTACCTTCGG
AAAAAGAGTTGGTAGCTCTTGATCCGGCAAACAAACCACCGCTGGTAGCGGTGGTTTTTTTGTTTGCAAG
CAGCAGATTACGCGCAGAAAAAAAGGATCTCAAGAAGATCCTTTGATCTTTTCTACGGGGTCTGACGCTC
AGTGGAACGACGCGCGCGTAACTCACGTTAAGGGATTTTGGTCATGAGCTTGCGCCGTCCCGTCAAGTCA
GCGTAATGCTCTGCTTACCAATGCTTAATCAGTGAGGCACCTATCTCAGCGATCTGTCTATTTCGTTCAT
CCATAGTTGCCTGACTCCCCGTCGTGTAGATAACTACGATACGGGAGGGCTTACCATCTGGCCCCAGCGC
TGCGATGATACCGCGAGAACCACGCTCACCGGCTCCGGATTTATCAGCAATAAACCAGCCAGCCGGAAGG
GCCGAGCGCAGAAGTGGTCCTGCAACTTTATCCGCCTCCATCCAGTCTATTAATTGTTGCCGGGAAGCTA
GAGTAAGTAGTTCGCCAGTTAATAGTTTGCGCAACGTTGTTGCCATCGCTACAGGCATCGTGGTGTCACG
CTCGTCGTTTGGTATGGCTTCATTCAGCTCCGGTTCCCAACGATCAAGGCGAGTTACATGATCCCCCATG
TTGTGCAAAAAAGCGGTTAGCTCCTTCGGTCCTCCGATCGTTGTCAGAAGTAAGTTGGCCGCAGTGTTAT
CACTCATGGTTATGGCAGCACTGCATAATTCTCTTACTGTCATGCCATCCGTAAGATGCTTTTCTGTGAC
TGGTGAGTACTCAACCAAGTCATTCTGAGAATAGTGTATGCGGCGACCGAGTTGCTCTTGCCCGGCGTCA
ATACGGGATAATACCGCGCCACATAGCAGAACTTTAAAAGTGCTCATCATTGGAAAACGTTCTTCGGGGC
GAAAACTCTCAAGGATCTTACCGCTGTTGAGATCCAGTTCGATGTAACCCACTCGTGCACCCAACTGATC
TTCAGCATCTTTTACTTTCACCAGCGTTTCTGGGTGAGCAAAAACAGGAAGGCAAAATGCCGCAAAAAAG
GGAATAAGGGCGACACGGAAATGTTGAATACTCATATTCTTCCTTTTTCAATATTATTGAAGCATTTATC
AGGGTTATTGTCTCATGAGCGGATACATATTTGAATGTATTTAGAAAAATAAACAAATAGGGGTCAGTGT
TACAACCAATTAACCAATTCTGAACATTATCGCGAGCCCATTTATACCTGAATATGGCTCATAACACCCC
TTGTTTGCCTGGCGGCAGTAGCGCGGTGGTCCCACCTGACCCCATGCCGAACTCAGAAGTGAAACGCCGT
AGCGCCGATGGTAGTGTGGGGACTCCCCATGCGAGAGTAGGGAACTGCCAGGCATCAAATAAAACGAAAG
GCTCAGTCGAAAGACTGGGCCTTTCGCCCGGGCTAATTATGGGGTGTCGCCCTTATTCGACTCTATAGTG
AAGTTCCTATTCTCTAGAAAGTATAGGAACTTCTGAAGTGGGGATTTAAATGCGGCCGCGCTGAGGGTTT
AATCGAGATCTTTGTGTTCGGTTACCCGGCTCAGATCCTAACTTCTTCTTTTGGTATGTTTATTCGTATA
AGTTACTGTTGTCCACAGGCAATACTCTGCAGAAAATTAAAACGGCATTAATGCTAGGACAACCAGAATT
GTTACTACTGTATGTGCGATAGTTGATAACTGCAACATTATGCCCGGTATATTCTCAAAAAACCCTATTA
CTGCATACGAAGAAATCGCAAGAGAAATCTTTCGGTTTGGAAAAGCTCACTGTGAGGTTCCTTGGAGCCA
ATAGTAATACAGCACAATCCAAGGAAAAATCTGGCCTATATGCAAGGAAGGAGAGATAGTCAAAAGCATT
CTTTCCCCTAGAAGTTGGTGCATATATGGCATCGTTAAAACATATTACCCCCAAAATTTCTTCTCTAAAC
GATGTGCTTGGCCTTTGTTTTGGTTTTTGATGTCGGTCGTTTGAGGCCCCTTGCGGAAAATCGAGATCGC
CGAATGGCACGCGAGGGAAGGGAAATAAGGTTTAAAGGCACTGAAACAATAGGCAAGAAGTAGGCGAGAG
CCGACATACGAGACTATTAAGTCCTCAGCGAGCTCGCATGGAATGCGTGCGATGAGCGACCTCATGCTAT
ACCTGAGAAAGCAACCTGACCTACAGGAAAGAGTTACTCAAGAATAAGAATTTTCGTTTTAAAACCTAAG
AGTCACTTTAAAATTTGTATACACTTATTTTTTTTATAACTTATTTAATAATAAAAATCATAAATCATAA
GAAATTCGCTTATTTAGAAGTGTCAACAACGTATCTACCAACGGAATGCGTGCGATCGCGTGCATTCATC
CGCTCTAACCGAAAAGGAAGGAGTTAGACAACCTGAAGTCTAGGTCCCTATTTATTTTTTTATAGTTATG
TTAGTATTAAGAACGTTATTTATATTTCAAATTTTTCTTTTTTTTCTGTACAGACGCGTGTACGCATGTA
ACATTATACTGAAAACCTTGCTTGAGAAGGTTTTGGGACGCTCGAAGATCGCGTCAGCTGAAGAAGACGT
TATCGGGGCGCGCCTGAGATCCAGTCACTCGGGATCCGATCTGCCAATTGAACATAACATGGTAGTTACA
TATACTAGTAATATGGTTCGGCACACATTAAAAGTATAAAAACTATCTGAATTACGAATTACATATATTG
GTCATAAAAATCAATCAATCATCGTGTGTTTTATATGTCTCTTATCTAAGTATAAGAATATCCATAGTTA
ATATTCACTTACGCTACCTTTTAACCTGTAATCATTGTCAACAGGATATGTTAACGACCCACATTGATAA
ACGCTAGTATTTCTTTTTCCTCTTCTTATTGGCCGGCTGTCTCTATACTCCCCTATAGTCTGTTTCTTTT
CGTTTCGATTGTCCCTATCAGTGATAGAGATGGCGCACATGGTACGCTGTGGTGCTCGCGGCTGGGAACG
AAACTCTGGGAGCTGCGATTGGCATTCTATAGGTTGCTGCGATGGTTTTAGAGCTAGAAATAGCAAGTTA
AAATAAGGCTAGTCCGTTATCAACTTGAAAAAGTGGCACCGAGTCGGTGCTTTTTTCTCGAGCCATATCC
AACTTCCAATTTAATCTTTCTTTTTTAATTTTCACTTATTTGCGATACAGAAAGAAAAAAGCGATAGTAA
CTATTGAATTTTGTTTGGATTTGGTTAGATTAGATATGGTTTCTCTTTATATTTACATGCTAAAAATGGG
CTTCGTACGCTGCAGGTCGACAACCCTTAATATAACTTCGTATAATGTATGCTATACGAAGTTATTAGGT
CTAGAGATCCGCAGGCTAACCGGAACCTGTATTATTTAGTTTATGCTACGTTAAATAAAGACCTTTCGTT
CACATAACTGAATGTGTAATGGCCTTGAGATTTCAAGCATACCAAGTTGGTGGAGACGGGGTCGTTACAA
AAGACTCTTTAAGCCAAGATTTCCTTGACAGCCTTGGCGATAGCATCGCCAACCTCAGTGGTAGAGTTAG
AACCACCAAGGTCACCGGTTCTGACACCTGCATCCAAGACATTTCTAACAGCTTCTTCAAGAGCCCTACC
TTCTTCAACCAAATCCAAGGATAACTTCAACATCATAGCTGCAGATAAGATGGTAGCAATTGGGTTAACC
TTGTTTGCTGGTAAATCTGGGGCAGAACCATGACATGGTTCGTACAAACCGAATGCCTTGTTAGTGTCAG
GT
